Addgene plasmid #32318: pDESTsvaw
Depositing lab: Steve Stowers. Depositing organization: Montana State University. Publication: A Gateway MultiSite Recombination Cloning Toolkit. Petersen LK, Stowers RS. PLoS One. 2011;6(9):e24531. Epub 2011 Sep 9. 10.1371/journal.pone.0024531 PubMed 21931740.
Backbone
  Vector backbone: pJFRC7
Growth in bacteria
  Bacterial resistance: Chloramphenicol and Ampicillin, 25 & 100 μg/mL
  Growth temperature: 37°C
  Growth strain: ccdB Survival
  Copy number: High Copy
Gene/Insert
  Gene/Insert name: ccdB
  Cloning method: Restriction Enzyme; 5′ cloning site Hind III (not destroyed); 3′ cloning site Xba I (destroyed during cloning)
  Sequencing primers: 5′ M13F; 3′ M13R
Terms and licenses: Academic/Nonprofit Terms; Industry Terms: Not Available to Industry
Depositor comments: Please see http://www.everyvector.com/sequences/show_public/13276 for additional plasmid map.
How to cite: pDESTsvaw was a gift from Steve Stowers (Addgene plasmid # 32318 ; http://n2t.net/addgene:32318 ; RRID:Addgene_32318)
