[The description below was written by a language model from this plasmid's Addgene catalogue record and pLannotate feature annotations shown in this document.]
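Description:
pDESTsvaw is a 9,026 bp Gateway destination vector for Drosophila transgenesis, built on the pJFRC7 backbone as part of a MultiSite Gateway recombination cloning toolkit. It is a high-copy plasmid carrying a ColE1/pUC-type origin and an ampicillin resistance gene (bla) in the backbone. The Gateway cassette contributes a second marker, chloramphenicol acetyltransferase. Because the cassette also encodes the gyrase poison CcdB, the empty vector has to be maintained in a ccdB-tolerant E. coli strain under dual ampicillin and chloramphenicol selection.

The functional core is an attR1–CmR–ccdB–attR2 cassette, recorded as having been inserted by restriction cloning between HindIII and XbaI sites. In an LR Clonase reaction, this cassette is exchanged for DNA supplied by one or more entry clones. Loss of ccdB then allows recombinant plasmids to be recovered in standard strains, providing counter-selection against unreacted vector. Immediately downstream of attR2 lies an SV40 3′ region made up of the small t intron and the SV40 polyadenylation signal; the annotated T-antigen fragments and NLS are incidental parts of this region rather than expressed products. It supplies splicing and transcript termination for whatever is recombined in. No eukaryotic promoter or enhancer is annotated upstream of attR1, so these elements are presumably meant to arrive with the entry clones, although the record does not say so explicitly.

For fly work, the plasmid carries a φC31 attB site, which permits integrase-mediated insertion into genomic attP landing sites. It also carries mini-white, an eye-colour marker used to identify transformants in a white mutant background. The vector therefore serves as a recipient for assembling custom expression transgenes for site-specific integration.
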