Features (pLannotate 1.2.2; 19 found; start..end, strand, type, name):
     31..135     +  promoter       AmpR promoter: bla
    136..996     +  CDS            AmpR: β-lactamase; bla; confers resistance to ampicillin, carbenicillin, and related antibiotics
   1167..1755    +  rep_origin     ori: high-copy-number ColE1/pMB1/pBR322/pUC origin of replication
   1842..1911    +  protein_bind   attB: attB site for the φC31 integrase (Groth et al., 2000) phage φC31 integrase
   2606..5478    +  CDS            mini-white: Drosophila white gene eye color pigment; white; This is a modified version of the white gene lacking part of the first intron.
   6251..6406    +  CDS            YPB1_ECOLX (fragment): Protein predicted: Swiss-Prot protein existence level 4. From Escherichia coli.
   6505..6629    +  protein_bind   attR1: mutant version of attR; recombination site for the Gateway® LR reaction LR Clonase™
   6654..6684    +  promoter       lac UV5 promoter: E. coli lac promoter with an "up" mutation
   6708..6737    +  promoter       cat promoter (fragment): promoter of the E. coli cat gene encoding chloramphenicol acetyltransferase
   6738..7418    +  CDS            CmR: chloramphenicol acetyltransferase confers resistance to chloramphenicol
   7575..7733    +  CDS            ccdA (fragment): CCDA_ECO57 - Also known as H, letA. Experimental evidence at protein level: Swiss-Prot protein existence level 1. Antitoxin component of a type II toxin-antitoxin (TA) system which inhibits the post-segregational killing (PSK) of plasmid-free cells, also referred to as a plasmid addiction system. Binds to and blocks the activity of CcdB; will also remove bound CcdB protein from the CcdB-GyrA complex by forming a CcdA-CcdB complex, a process termed rejuvenation. Functions as a transcriptional corepressor for the ccdAB operon, repression also requires CcdB (By similarity). From Escherichia coli
   7738..8043    +  CDS            ccdB: CcdB, a bacterial toxin that poisons DNA gyrase; ccdB; Plasmids containing the ccdB gene cannot be propagated in standard E. coli strains.
   8084..8208    -  protein_bind   attR2: mutant version of attR; recombination site for the Gateway® LR reaction LR Clonase™
   8233..8307    +  CDS            small t antigen (fragment): SV40 (simian virus 40) small t antigen
   8309..8374    +  intron         small t intron: SV40 (simian virus 40) small t antigen intron
   8504..8524    +  CDS            SV40 NLS: nuclear localization signal of SV40 (simian virus 40) large T antigen
   8531..8665    +  CDS            LT_POVHA (fragment): Protein inferred from homology: Swiss-Prot protein existence level 3. Isoform large T antigen is a key early protein essential for both driving viral replication and inducing cellular transformation. Plays a role in viral genome replication by driving entry of quiescent cells into the cell cycle and by autoregulating the synthesis of viral early mRNA. Displays highly oncogenic activities by corrupting the host cellular checkpoint mechanisms that guard cell division and the transcription, replication, and repair of DNA. Participates in the modulation of cellular gene expression preceeding viral
   8690..8773    +  CDS            large T antigen (fragment): large T antigen from SV40 (simian virus 40)
   8796..8930    +  polyA_signal   SV40 poly(A) signal: SV40 polyadenylation signal
>Addgene plasmid #32318 | pDESTsvaw | depositor full sequence | sequence record 36639 | pDESTsvaw sequence 9026 bps
GACTCAGGTGGCACTTTTCGGGGAAATGTGCGCGGAACCCCTATTTGTTTATTTTTCTAAATACATTCAA
ATATGTATCCGCTCATGAGACAATAACCCTGATAAATGCTTCAATAATATTGAAAAAGGAAGAGTATGAG
TATTCAACATTTCCGTGTCGCCCTTATTCCCTTTTTTGCGGCATTTTGCCTTCCTGTTTTTGCTCACCCA
GAAACGCTGGTGAAAGTAAAAGATGCTGAAGATCAGTTGGGTGCACGAGTGGGTTACATCGAACTGGATC
TCAACAGCGGTAAGATCCTTGAGAGTTTTCGCCCCGAAGAACGTTTTCCAATGATGAGCACTTTTAAAGT
TCTGCTATGTGGCGCGGTATTATCCCGTATTGACGCCGGGCAAGAGCAACTCGGTCGCCGCATACACTAT
TCTCAGAATGACTTGGTTGAGTACTCACCAGTCACAGAAAAGCATCTTACGGATGGCATGACAGTAAGAG
AATTATGCAGTGCTGCCATAACCATGAGTGATAACACTGCGGCCAACTTACTTCTGACAACGATCGGAGG
ACCGAAGGAGCTAACCGCTTTTTTGCACAACATGGGGGATCATGTAACTCGCCTTGATCGTTGGGAACCG
GAGCTGAATGAAGCCATACCAAACGACGAGCGTGACACCACGATGCCTGTAGCAATGGCAACAACGTTGC
GCAAACTATTAACTGGCGAACTACTTACTCTAGCTTCCCGGCAACAATTAATAGACTGGATGGAGGCGGA
TAAAGTTGCAGGACCACTTCTGCGCTCGGCCCTTCCGGCTGGCTGGTTTATTGCTGATAAATCTGGAGCC
GGTGAGCGTGGGTCTCGCGGTATCATTGCAGCACTGGGGCCAGATGGTAAGCCCTCCCGTATCGTAGTTA
TCTACACGACGGGGAGTCAGGCAACTATGGATGAACGAAATAGACAGATCGCTGAGATAGGTGCCTCACT
GATTAAGCATTGGTAACTGTCAGACCAAGTTTACTCATATATACTTTAGATTGATTTAAAACTTCATTTT
TAATTTAAAAGGATCTAGGTGAAGATCCTTTTTGATAATCTCATGACCAAAATCCCTTAACGTGAGTTTT
CGTTCCACTGAGCGTCAGACCCCGTAGAAAAGATCAAAGGATCTTCTTGAGATCCTTTTTTTCTGCGCGT
AATCTGCTGCTTGCAAACAAAAAAACCACCGCTACCAGCGGTGGTTTGTTTGCCGGATCAAGAGCTACCA
ACTCTTTTTCCGAAGGTAACTGGCTTCAGCAGAGCGCAGATACCAAATACTGTTCTTCTAGTGTAGCCGT
AGTTAGGCCACCACTTCAAGAACTCTGTAGCACCGCCTACATACCTCGCTCTGCTAATCCTGTTACCAGT
GGCTGCTGCCAGTGGCGATAAGTCGTGTCTTACCGGGTTGGACTCAAGACGATAGTTACCGGATAAGGCG
CAGCGGTCGGGCTGAACGGGGGGTTCGTGCACACAGCCCAGCTTGGAGCGAACGACCTACACCGAACTGA
GATACCTACAGCGTGAGCTATGAGAAAGCGCCACGCTTCCCGAAGGGAGAAAGGCGGACAGGTATCCGGT
AAGCGGCAGGGTCGGAACAGGAGAGCGCACGAGGGAGCTTCCAGGGGGAAACGCCTGGTATCTTTATAGT
CCTGTCGGGTTTCGCCACCTCTGACTTGAGCGTCGATTTTTGTGATGCTCGTCAGGGGGGCGGAGCCTAT
GGAAAAACGCCAGCAACGCGGCCTTTTTACGGTTCCTGGCCTTTTGCTGGCCTTTTGCTCACATGTTACC
GTCGACGATGTAGGTCACGGTCTCGAAGCCGCGGTGCGGGTGCCAGGGCGTGCCCTTGGGCTCCCCGGGC
GCGTACTCCACCTCACCCATCTGGTCCATCATGATGAACGGGTCGAGGTGGCGGTAGTTGATCCCGGCGA
ACGCGCGGCGCACCGGGAAGCCCTCGCCCTCGAAACCGCTGGGCGCGGTGGTCACGGTGAGCACGGGACG
TGCGACGGCGTCGGCGGGTGCGGATACGCGGGGCAGCGTCAGCGGGTTCTCGACGGTCACGGCGGGCATG
TCGACAAGCCGAACATATGGGCGCGCCTAGTATGTATGTAAGTTAATAAAACCCATTTTTGCGGAAAGTA
GATAAAAAAAACATTTTTTTTTTTTACTGCACTGGATATCATTGAACTTATCTGATCAGTTTTAAATTTA
CTTCGATCCAAGGGTATTTGATGTACCAGGTTCTTTCGATTACCTCTCACTCAAAATGACATTCCACTCA
AAGTCAGCGCTGTTTGCCTCCTTCTCTGTCCACAGAAATATCGCCGTCTCTTTCGCCGCTGCGTCCGCTA
TCTCTTTCGCCACCGTTTGTAGCGTTACGTAGCGTCAATGTCCGCCTTCAGTTGCATTTTGTCAGCGGTT
TCGTGACGAAGCTCCAAGCGGTTTACGCCATCAATTAAACACAAAGTGCTGTGCCAAAACTCCTCTCGCT
TCTTATTTTTGTTTGTTTTTTGAGTGATTGGGGTGGTGATTGGTTTTGGGTGGGTAAGCAGGGGAAAGTG
TGAAAAATCCCGGCAATGGGCCAAGAGGATCAGGAGCTATTAATTCGCGGAGGCAGCAAACACCCATCTG
CCGAGCATCTGAACAATGTGAGTAGTACATGTGCATACATCTTAAGTTCACTTGATCTATAGGAACTGCG
ATTGCAACATCAAATTGTATGCGGCGTGAGAACTGCGACCCACAAAAATCCCAAACCGCAATTGCACAAA
CAAATAGTGACACGAAACAGATTATTCTGGTAGCTGTTCTCGCTATATAAGACAATTTTTGAGATCATAT
CATGATCAAGACATCTAAAGGCATTCATTTTCGACTATATTCTTTTTTACAAAAAATATAACAACCAGAT
ATTTTAAGCTGATCCTAGATGCACAAAAAATAAATAAAAGTATAAACCTACTTCGTAGGATACTTCGGGG
TACTTTTTGTTCGGGGTTAGATGAGCATAACGCTAGTAGTTGATATTTGAGATCCCCTATCATTGCAGGG
TGACAGCGGAGCGGCTTCGCAGAGCTGCATTAACCAGGGCTTCGGGCAGGCCAAAAACTACGGCACGCTC
CGGCCACCCAGTCCGCCGGAGGACTCCGGTTCAGGGAGCGGCCAACTAGCCGAGAACCTCACCTATGCCT
GGCACAATATGGACATCTTTGGGGCGGTCAATCAGCCGGGCTCCGGATGGCGGCAGCTGGTCAACCGGAC
ACGCGGACTATTCTGCAACGAGCGACACATACCGGCGCCCAGGAAACATTTGCTCAAGAACGGTGAGTTT
CTATTCGCAGTCGGCTGATCTGTGTGAAATCTTAATAAAGGGTCCAATTACCAATTTGAAACTCAGTTTG
CGGCGTGGCCTATCCGGGCGAACTTTTGGCCGTGATGGGCAGTTCCGGTGCCGGAAAGACGACCCTGCTG
AATGCCCTTGCCTTTCGATCGCCGCAGGGCATCCAAGTATCGCCATCCGGGATGCGACTGCTCAATGGCC
AACCTGTGGACGCCAAGGAGATGCAGGCCAGGTGCGCCTATGTCCAGCAGGATGACCTCTTTATCGGCTC
CCTAACGGCCAGGGAACACCTGATTTTCCAAGCCATGGTGCGGATGCCACGACATCTGACCTATCGGCAG
CGAGTGGCCCGCGTGGATCAGGTGATCCAGGAGCTTTCGCTCAGCAAATGTCAGCACACGATCATCGGTG
TGCCCGGCAGGGTGAAAGGTCTGTCCGGCGGAGAAAGGAAGCGTCTGGCATTCGCCTCCGAGGCTCTAAC
CGATCCGCCGCTTCTGATCTGCGATGAGCCCACCTCCGGACTGGACTCCTTTACCGCCCACAGCGTCGTC
CAGGTGCTGAAGAAGCTGTCGCAGAAGGGCAAGACCGTCATCCTGACCATTCATCAGCCGTCTTCCGAGC
TGTTTGAGCTCTTTGACAAGATCCTTCTGATGGCCGAGGGCAGGGTAGCTTTCTTGGGCACTCCCAGCGA
AGCCGTCGACTTCTTTTCCTAGTGAGTTCGATGTGTTTATTAAGGGTATCTAGTATTACATAACATCTCA
ACTCCTATCCAGCGTGGGTGCCCAGTGTCCTACCAACTACAATCCGGCGGACTTTTACGTACAGGTGTTG
GCCGTTGTGCCCGGACGGGAGATCGAGTCCCGTGATCGGATCGCCAAGATATGCGACAATTTTGCCATTA
GCAAAGTAGCCCGGGATATGGAGCAGTTGTTGGCCACCAAAAATCTGGAGAAGCCACTGGAGCAGCCGGA
GAATGGGTACACCTACAAGGCCACCTGGTTCATGCAGTTCCGGGCGGTCCTGTGGCGATCCTGGCTGTCG
GTGCTCAAGGAACCACTCCTCGTAAAAGTGCGACTTATTCAGACAACGGTGAGTGGTTCCAGTGGAAACA
AATGATATAACGCTTACAATTCTTGGAAACAAATTCGCTAGATTTTAGATAGAATTGCCTGATTCCACAC
CCTTCTTAGTTTTTTTCAATGAGATGTATAGTTTATAGTTTTGCAGAAGATAAATAAATTTCATTTAACT
CGCGAATATTAATGAGATGCGAGTAACATTTTAATTTGCAGATGGTTGCCATCTTGATTGGCCTCATCTT
TTTGGGCCAACAACTCACGCAAGTGGGTGTGATGAATATCAACGGAGCCATCTTCCTCTTCCTGACCAAC
ATGACCTTTCAAAACGTCTTTGCCACGATAAATGTAAGTCATGTTTAGAATACATTTGCATTTCAATAAT
TTACTAACTTTCTAATGAATCGATTCGATTTAGGTGTTCACCTCAGAGCTGCCAGTTTTTATGAGGGAGG
CCCGAAGTCGACTTTATCGCTGTGACACATACTTTCTGGGCAAAACGATTGCCGAATTGCCGCTTTTTCT
CACAGTGCCACTGGTCTTCACGGCGATTGCCTATCCGATGATCGGACTGCGGGCCGGAGTGCTGCACTTC
TTCAACTGCCTGGCGCTGGTCACTCTGGTGGCCAATGTGTCAACGTCCTTCGGATATCTAATATCCTGCG
CCAGCTCCTCGACCTCGATGGCGCTGTCTGTGGGTCCGCCGGTTATCATACCATTCCTGCTCTTTGGCGG
CTTCTTCTTGAACTCGGGCTCGGTGCCAGTATACCTCAAATGGTTGTCGTACCTCTCATGGTTCCGTTAC
GCCAACGAGGGTCTGCTGATTAACCAATGGGCGGACGTGGAGCCGGGCGAAATTAGCTGCACATCGTCGA
ACACCACGTGCCCCAGTTCGGGCAAGGTCATCCTGGAGACGCTTAACTTCTCCGCCGCCGATCTGCCGCT
GGACTACGTGGGTCTGGCCATTCTCATCGTGAGCTTCCGGGTGCTCGCATATCTGGCTCTAAGACTTCGG
GCCCGACGCAAGGAGTAGCCGACATATATCCGAAATAACTGCTTGTTTTTTTTTTTTACCATTATTACCA
TCGTGTTTACTGTTTATTGCCCCCTCAAAAAGCTAATGTAATTATATTTGTGCCAATAAAAACAAGATAT
GACCTATAGAATACAAGTATTTCCCCTTCGAACATCCCCACAAGTAGACTTTGGATTTGTCTTCTAACCA
AAAGACTTACACACCTGCATACCTTACATCAAAAACTCGTTTATCGCTACATAAAACACCGGGATATATT
TTTTATATACATACTTTTCAAATCGCGCGCCCTCTTCATAATTCACCTCCACCACACCACGTTTCGTAGT
TGCTCTTTCGCTGTCTCCCACCCGCTCTCCGCAACACATTCACCTTTTGTTCGACGACCTTGGAGCGACT
GTCGTTAGTTCCGCGCGATTCGGTTCGCTCAAATGGTTCCGAGTGGTTCATTTCGTCTCAATAGAAATTA
GTAATAAATATTTGTATGTACAATTTATTTGCTCCAATATATTTGTATATATTTCCCTCACAGCTATATT
TATTCTAATTTAATATTATGACTTTTTAAGGTAATTTTTTGTGACCTGTTCGGAGTGATTAGCGTTACAA
TTTGAACTGAAAGTGACATCCAGTGTTTGTTCCTTGTGTAGATGCATCTCAAAAAAATGGTGGGCATAAT
AGTGTTGTTTATATATATCAAAAATAACAACTATAATAATAAGAATACATTTAATTTAGAAAATGCTTGG
ATTTCACTGGAACTAGGGCGCGCCTCCGGAACATAATGGTGCAGGGCGCTGACTTCCGCGTTTCCAGACT
TTACGAAACACGGAAACCGAAGACCATTCATGTTGTTGCTCAGGTCGCAGACGTTTTGCAGCAGCAGTCG
CTTCACGTTCGCTCGCGTATCGGTGATTCATTCTGCTAACCAGTAAGGCAACCCCGCCAGCCTAGCCGGG
TCCTCAACGACAGGAGCACGATCATGCGCACCCGTGGCCAGGGCCGCAAGCTTGGTACCATCAAACAAGT
TTGTACAAAAAAGCTGAACGAGAAACGTAAAATGATATAAATATCAATATATTAAATTAGATTTTGCATA
AAAAACAGACTACATAATACTGTAAAACACAACATATCCAGTCACTATGGCGGCCGCATTAGGCACCCCA
GGCTTTACACTTTATGCTTCCGGCTCGTATAATGTGTGGATTTTGAGTTAGGATCCGTCGAGATTTTCAG
GAGCTAAGGAAGCTAAAATGGAGAAAAAAATCACTGGATATACCACCGTTGATATATCCCAATGGCATCG
TAAAGAACATTTTGAGGCATTTCAGTCAGTTGCTCAATGTACCTATAACCAGACCGTTCAGCTGGATATT
ACGGCCTTTTTAAAGACCGTAAAGAAAAATAAGCACAAGTTTTATCCGGCCTTTATTCACATTCTTGCCC
GCCTGATGAATGCTCATCCGGAATTCCGTATGGCAATGAAAGACGGTGAGCTGGTGATATGGGATAGTGT
TCACCCTTGTTACACCGTTTTCCATGAGCAAACTGAAACGTTTTCATCGCTCTGGAGTGAATACCACGAC
GATTTCCGGCAGTTTCTACACATATATTCGCAAGATGTGGCGTGTTACGGTGAAAACCTGGCCTATTTCC
CTAAAGGGTTTATTGAGAATATGTTTTTCGTCTCAGCCAATCCCTGGGTGAGTTTCACCAGTTTTGATTT
AAACGTGGCCAATATGGACAACTTCTTCGCCCCCGTTTTCACCATGGGCAAATATTATACGCAAGGCGAC
AAGGTGCTGATGCCGCTGGCGATTCAGGTTCATCATGCCGTTTGTGATGGCTTCCATGTCGGCAGAATGC
TTAATGAATTACAACAGTACTGCGATGAGTGGCAGGCGGGGCGTAATCTAGAGGATCCGGCTTACTAAAA
GCCAGATAACAGTATGCGTATTTGCGCGCTGATTTTTGCGGTATAAGAATATATACTGATATGTATACCC
GAAGTATGTCAAAAAGAGGTATGCTATGAAGCAGCGTATTACAGTGACAGTTGACAGCGACAGCTATCAG
TTGCTCAAGGCATATATGATGTCAATATCTCCGGTCTGGTAAGCACAACCATGCAGAATGAAGCCCGTCG
TCTGCGTGCCGAACGCTGGAAAGCGGAAAATCAGGAAGGGATGGCTGAGGTCGCCCGGTTTATTGAAATG
AACGGCTCTTTTGCTGACGAGAACAGGGGCTGGTGAAATGCAGTTTAAGGTTTACACCTATAAAAGAGAG
AGCCGTTATCGTCTGTTTGTGGATGTACAGAGTGATATTATTGACACGCCCGGGCGACGGATGGTGATCC
CCCTGGCCAGTGCACGTCTGCTGTCAGATAAAGTCCCCCGTGAACTTTACCCGGTGGTGCATATCGGGGA
TGAAAGCTGGCGCATGATGACCACCGATATGGCCAGTGTGCCGGTCTCCGTTATCGGGGAAGAAGTGGCT
GATCTCAGCCACCGCGAAAATGACATCAAAAACGCCATTAACCTGATGTTCTGGGGAATATAAATGTCAG
GCTCCCTTATACACAGCCAGTCTGCAGGTCGACCATAGTGACTGGATATGTTGTGTTTTACAGTATTATG
TAGTCTGTTTTTTATGCAAAATCTAATTTAATATATTGATATTTATATCATTTTACGTTTCTCGTTCAGC
TTTCTTGTACAAAGTGGTTCGATGGATCCCTCGAGGCTAGAGGATCTTTGTGAAGGAACCTTACTTCTGT
GGTGTGACATAATTGGACAAACTACCTACAGAGATTTAAAGCTCTAAGGTAAATATAAAATTTTTAAGTG
TATAATGTGTTAAACTACTGATTCTAATTGTTTGTGTATTTTAGATTCCAACCTATGGAACTGATGAATG
GGAGCAGTGGTGGAATGCCTTTAATGAGGAAAACCTGTTTTGCTCAGAAGAAATGCCATCTAGTGATGAT
GAGGCTACTGCTGACTCTCAACATTCTACTCCTCCAAAAAAGAAGAGAAAGGTAGAAGACCCCAAGGACT
TTCCTTCAGAATTGCTAAGTTTTTTGAGTCATGCTGTGTTTAGTAATAGAACTCTTGCTTGCTTTGCTAT
TTACACCACAAAGGAAAAAGCTGCACTGCTATACAAGAAAATTATGGAAAAATATTTGATGTATAGTGCC
TTGACTAGAGATCATAATCAGCCATACCACATTTGTAGAGGTTTTACTTGCTTTAAAAAACCTCCCACAC
CTCCCCCTGAACCTGAAACATAAAATGAATGCAATTGTTGTTGTTAACTTGTTTATTGCAGCTTATAATG
GTTACAAATAAAGCAATAGCATCACAAATTTCACAAATAAAGCATTTTTTTCACTGCATTCTAGTTGTGG
TTTGTCCAAACTCATCAATGTATCTTATCATGTCTGGATCGATCTGGCCGGCCGTTTAAACGAATTCTTG
AAGACGAAAGGGCCTCGTGATACGCCTATTTTTATAGGTTAATGTCATGATAATAATGGTTTCTTA
