>Addgene plasmid #32318 | pDESTsvaw | addgene partial sequence | sequence record 37766 | pBR322ori-F 5'-GGGAAACGCCTGGTATCTTT-3'
TCGATTTTTGTGATGCTCGTCAGGGGGGCGGAGCCTATGGAAAAACGCCAGCAACGCGGCCTTTTTACGG
TTCCTGGCCTTTTGCTGGCCTTTTGCTCACATGTTACCGTCGACGATGTAGGTCACGGTCTCGAAGCCGC
GGTGCGGGTGCCAGGGCGTGCCCTTGGGCTCCCCGGGCGCGTACTCCACCTCACCCATCTGGTCCATCAT
GATGAACGGGTCGAGGTGGCGGTAGTTGATCCCGGCGAACGCGCGGCGCACCGGGAAGCCCTCGCCCTCG
AAACCGCTGGGCGCGGTGGTCACGGTGAGCACGGGACGTGCGACGGCGTCGGCGGGTGCGGATACGCGGG
GCAGCGTCAGCGGGTTCTCGACGGTCACGGCGGGCATGTCGACAAGCCGAACATATGGGCGCGCCTAGTA
TGTATGTAAGTTAATAAAACCCATTTTTGCGGAAAGTAGATAAAAAAAACATTTTTTTTTTTTACTGCAC
TGGATATCATTGAACTTATCTGATCAGTTTTAAATTTACTTCGATCCAAGGGTATTTGATGTACCAGGTT
CTTTCGATTACCTCTCACTCAAAATGACATTCCACTCAAAGTCAGCGCTGTTTGCCTCCTTCTCTGTCCA
CAGAAATATCGCCGTCTCTTTCGCCGCTGCGTCCGCTATCTCTTTCGCCACCGTTTGTAGCGTTACGTAG
CGTCAATGTCCGCCTTCAGTTGCATTTTGTCAGCGGTTTCGTGACGAAGCTCCAAGCGGTTTACGCCATC
AATTAAACACAAAGTGCTGTGCCAAAACTCCTCTCGCTTCTTATTTTTGTTTGTTTTTTGAGTGATTGGG
GTGGTGATTGGTTTTGGGTGGGTAAGCAGG
